Addgene plasmid #136804: pEBTet-SNAP-Cep290
Purpose: Mammalian expression of the centrosomal protein Cep290 N-terminally fused to SNAP-tag
Depositing lab: Kai Johnsson. Publication: Selective chemical crosslinking reveals a Cep57-Cep63-Cep152 centrosomal complex. Lukinavicius G, Lavogina D, Orpinell M, Umezawa K, Reymond L, Garin N, Gonczy P, Johnsson K. Curr Biol. 2013 Feb 4;23(3):265-70. doi: 10.1016/j.cub.2012.12.030. Epub 2013 Jan 17. PubMed 23333316.
Backbone
  Vector backbone: pEBTet
  Backbone size w/o insert (bp): 11262
  Vector type: Mammalian Expression
  Selectable markers: Puromycin
Growth in bacteria
  Bacterial resistance: Ampicillin, 100 μg/mL
  Growth temperature: 37°C
  Growth strain: DH5alpha
  Copy number: High Copy
Gene/Insert
  Gene/Insert name: SNAP-Cep290
  Species: H. sapiens (human), Synthetic
  Insert size (bp): 1368
  Entrez Gene: CEP290 (a.k.a. 3H11Ag, BBS14, CT87, JBTS5, LCA10, MKS4, NPHP6, POC3, SLSN6, rd16)
  Promoter: CMV-TetO2
  Tag / fusion protein: FLAG-tag / His-tag (N terminal on insert)
  Cloning method: Gateway Cloning
  Sequencing primers: 5′ CMV_Fwd; 3′ BGH_Rev
Terms and licenses: Academic/Nonprofit Terms; Industry Terms: Not Available to Industry
How to cite: pEBTet-SNAP-Cep290 was a gift from Kai Johnsson (Addgene plasmid # 136804 ; http://n2t.net/addgene:136804 ; RRID:Addgene_136804)
