[The description below was written by a language model from this plasmid's Addgene catalogue record and pLannotate feature annotations shown in this document.]
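Description:
pEBTet-SNAP-Cep290 is an episomal, tetracycline-inducible mammalian expression plasmid built on the pEBTet backbone. It is propagated in E. coli through a high-copy ColE1/pUC-type origin with ampicillin resistance. In human cells it is maintained extrachromosomally by the Epstein-Barr virus oriP origin together with an EBNA1 coding sequence. Stable populations are selected with puromycin, using an SV40 promoter–PuroR–SV40 poly(A) cassette. Short fragments of other EBV genes and of pBR322 elements (tet promoter, TcR, bom) appear to be backbone remnants rather than functional parts.

Regulation is self-contained. A separate cassette with RSV and SV40 promoter elements and a rabbit β-globin intron expresses the Tet repressor (tetR). The payload is driven by a CMV enhancer/promoter followed by two tet operator sites (CMV-TetO2). TetR bound to these operators holds transcription off until tetracycline or doxycycline releases it.

The transcription unit encodes an N-terminal His tag (the catalogue also lists FLAG) and the SNAP-tag, which the annotation detects as an MGMT-derived sequence. SNAP-tag is an engineered alkylguanine-DNA alkyltransferase that reacts covalently with benzylguanine substrates. It is followed by an attB1 site, the Cep290 sequence, attB2 and a bGH polyadenylation signal, consistent with Gateway cloning.

The annotated CEP290 match spans only about 490 bp and the listed insert is 1368 bp, so the construct appears to carry a short portion of Cep290 rather than the full-length protein. The record does not state which region. The depositor sequence and the sequencing result differ by about 120 bp, with the difference falling within oriP. The plasmid is intended for inducible expression of SNAP-tagged Cep290, and the associated publication concerns selective chemical crosslinking of centrosomal proteins.
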