Features (pLannotate 1.2.2; 31 found; start..end, strand, type, name):
     85..196     +  polyA_signal   bGH poly(A) signal: bovine growth hormone polyadenylation signal
    737..2526    -  rep_origin     oriP: Epstein-Barr virus oriP replication origin (Yates et al., 2000)
   2527..2745    -  CDS            gL (fragment): GL_EBVB9 - Experimental evidence at protein level: Swiss-Prot protein existence level 1. The heterodimer glycoprotein H-glycoprotein L is required for the fusion of viral and plasma membranes leading to virus entry into the host cell. Acts as a functional inhibitor of gH and maintains gH in an inhibited form. Upon binding to host integrins, gL dissociates from gH leading to activation of the viral fusion glycoproteins gB and gH. Fusion of EBV with B-lymphocytes requires the additional receptor- binding protein gp42, which forms a complex with gH/gL. The heterodimer gH/gL targets also host EPHA
   2828..4755    -  CDS            EBNA1 (fragment): Epstein-Barr nuclear antigen 1, also known as EBNA-1 crucial for latent viral infection, and for episomal amplification of vectors containing the oriP origin (Okita et al., 2013)
   4793..5137    -  CDS            BRRF2_EBVB9 (fragment): Protein inferred from homology: Swiss-Prot protein existence level 3. From Epstein-Barr virus (strain B95-8) (HHV-4) (Human herpesvirus 4).
   5140..5163    -  promoter       tet promoter (fragment): E. coli promoter for tetracycline efflux protein gene
   5276..5380    +  promoter       AmpR promoter: bla
   5381..6241    +  CDS            AmpR: β-lactamase; bla; confers resistance to ampicillin, carbenicillin, and related antibiotics
   6412..7000    +  rep_origin     ori: high-copy-number ColE1/pMB1/pBR322/pUC origin of replication
   7046..7169    -  CDS            TcR (fragment): tetracycline efflux protein; tet; confers resistance to tetracycline
   7207..7504    +  promoter       SV40 promoter: SV40 enhancer and early promoter
   7581..8180    +  CDS            PuroR: puromycin N-acetyltransferase; pac from Streptomyces alboniger; confers resistance to puromycin
   8271..8405    +  polyA_signal   SV40 poly(A) signal: SV40 polyadenylation signal
   8527..8579    -  misc_feature   bom (fragment): basis of mobility region from pBR322
   8710..8803    +  ncRNA          Retro dr1: Accession: RF00214 - Retrovirus direct repeat 1 (dr1)
   8839..9100    +  promoter       RSV promoter: Rous sarcoma virus enhancer/promoter
   9126..9186    +  promoter       SV40 promoter (fragment): SV40 early promoter
   9217..9789    +  intron         β-globin intron: intron from rabbit β-globin gene
   9844..9862    +  promoter       T7 promoter: promoter for bacteriophage T7 RNA polymerase
   9873..10493   +  CDS            tetR: TETR2_ECOLX - Experimental evidence at protein level: Swiss-Prot protein existence level 1. TetR is the repressor of the tetracycline resistance element; its N-terminal region forms a helix-turn-helix structure and binds DNA. Binding of tetracycline to TetR reduces the repressor affinity for the tetracycline resistance gene (tetA) promoter operator sites. From Escherichia coli.
  10535..10656   +  polyA_signal   SV40 poly(A) signal: SV40 polyadenylation signal
  10711..11090   +  enhancer       CMV enhancer: human cytomegalovirus immediate early enhancer
  11091..11294   +  promoter       CMV promoter: human cytomegalovirus (CMV) immediate early promoter
  11296..11315   +  promoter       PLtetO-1 promoter (fragment): modified phage lambda PL promoter with tet operator sites (Lutz and Bujard, 1997)
  11317..11336   +  promoter       PLtetO-1 promoter (fragment): modified phage lambda PL promoter with tet operator sites (Lutz and Bujard, 1997)
  11344..11377   +  promoter       TRE3GV promoter (fragment): 3rd-generation Tet-responsive promoter that can be activated by binding of Tet-On® 3G, optimized for retroviral and lentiviral vectors
  11493..11510   +  CDS            9xHis (fragment): 9xHis affinity tag
  11511..12053   +  CDS            MGMT (fragment): MGMT_HUMAN - Experimental evidence at protein level: Swiss-Prot protein existence level 1. Involved in the cellular defense against the biological effects of O6-methylguanine (O6-MeG) and O4-methylthymine (O4-MeT) in DNA. Repairs the methylated nucleobase in DNA by stoichiometrically transferring the methyl group to a cysteine residue in the enzyme. This is a suicide reaction: the enzyme is irreversibly inactivated. From Homo sapiens (Human).
  12097..12117   +  protein_bind   attB1: mutant version of attB; core recombination site for the Gateway® BP reaction BP Clonase™
  12123..12611   +  CDS            CEP290 (fragment): CE290_BOVIN - Also known as NPHP6. Experimental evidence at protein level: Swiss-Prot protein existence level 1. Involved in early and late steps in cilia formation. Its association with CCP110 is required for inhibition of primary cilia formation by CCP110. May play a role in early ciliogenesis in the disappearance of centriolar satellites and in the transition of primary ciliar vesicles (PCVs) to capped ciliary vesicles (CCVs). Required for the centrosomal recruitment of RAB8A and for the targeting of centriole satellite proteins to centrosomes such as of PCM1. Required for the correct local
  12620..14      -  protein_bind   attB2 (across the origin): mutant version of attB; recombination site for the Gateway® BP reaction BP Clonase™
>Addgene plasmid #136804 | pEBTet-SNAP-Cep290 | depositor full sequence | sequence record 264040 | Full Sequence
TTGTACAAAGTGGTGATGGCAGCTAGCGGCGCGCCCGGCCGCTCGAGTCTAGAGGGCCCGTTTAAACCCG
CTGATCAGCCTCGACTGTGCCTTCTAGTTGCCAGCCATCTGTTGTTTGCCCCTCCCCCGTGCCTTCCTTG
ACCCTGGAAGGTGCCACTCCCACTGTCCTTTCCTAATAAAATGAGGAAATTGCATCGCATTGTCTGAGTA
GGTGTCATTCTATTCTGGGGGGTGGGGTGGGGCAGGACAGCAAGGGGGAGGATTGGGAAGACAATAGCAG
GCTAGAGGATCGATCCCCGCCCCGGACGAACTAAACCTGACTACGACATCTCTGCCCCTTCTTCGCGGGG
CAGTGCATGTAATCCCTTCAGTTGGTTGGTACAACTTGCCAACTGGGCCCTGTTCCACATGTGACACGGG
GGGGGACCAAACACAAAGGGGTTCTCTGACTGTAGTTGACATCCTTATAAATGGATGTGCACATTTGCCA
ACACTGAGTGGCTTTCATCCTGGAGCAGACTTTGCAGTCTGTGGACTGCAACACAACATTGCCTTTATGT
GTAACTCTTGGCTGAAGCTCTTACACCAATGCTGGGGGACATGTACCTCCCAGGGGCCCAGGAAGACTAC
GGGAGGCTACACCAACGTCAATCAGAGGGGCCTGTGTAGCTACCGATAAGCGGACCCTCAAGAGGGCATT
AGCAATAGTGTTTATAAGGCCCCCTTGTTAACCCTAAACGGGTAGCATATGCTTCCCGGGTAGTAGTATA
TACTATCCAGACTAACCCTAATTCAATAGCATATGTTACCCAACGGGAAGCATATGCTATCGAATTAGGG
TTAGTAAAAGGGTCCTAAGGAACAGCGATATCTCCCACCCCATGAGCTGTCACGGTTTTATTTACATGGG
GTCAGGATTCCACGAGGGTAGTGAACCATTTTAGTCACAAGGGCAGTGGCTGAAGATCAAGGAGCGGGCA
GTGAACTCTCCTGAATCTTCGCCTGCTTCTTCATTCTCCTTCGTTTAGCTAATAGAATAACTGCTGAGTT
GTGAACAGTAAGGTGTATGTGAGGTGCTCGAAAACAAGGTTTCAGGTGACGCCCCCAGAATAAAATTTGG
ACGGGGGGTTCAGTGGTGGCATTGTGCTATGACACCAATATAACCCTCACAAACCCCTTGGGCAATAAAT
ACTAGTGTAGGAATGAAACATTCTGAATATCTTTAACAATAGAAATCCATGGGGTGGGGACAAGCCGTAA
AGACTGGATGTCCATCTCACACGAATTTATGGCTATGGGCAACACATAATCCTAGTGCAATATGATACTG
GGGTTATTAAGATGTGTCCCAGGCAGGGACCAAGACAGGTGAACCATGTTGTTACACTCTATTTGTAACA
AGGGGAAAGAGAGTGGACGCCGACAGCAGCGGACTCCACTGGTTGTCTCTAACACCCCCGAAAATTAAAC
GGGGCTCCACGCCAATGGGGCCCATAAACAAAGACAAGTGGCCACTCTTTTTTTTGAAATTGTGGAGTGG
GGGCACGCGTCAGCCCCCACACGCCGCCCTGCGGTTTTGGACTGTAAAATAAGGGTGTAATAACTTGGCT
GATTGTAACCCCGCTAACCACTGCGGTCAAACCACTTGCCCACAAAACCACTAATGGCACCCCGGGGAAT
ACCTGCATAAGTAGGTGGGCGGGCCAAGATAGGGGCGCGATTGCTGCGATCTGGAGGACAAATTACACAC
ACTTGCGCCTGAGCGCCAAGCACAGGGTTGTTGGTCCTCATATTCACGAGGTCGCTGAGAGCACGGTGGG
CTAATGTTGCCATGGGTAGCATATACTACCCAAATATCTGGATAGCATATGCTATCCTAATCTATATCTG
GGTAGCATAGGCTATCCTAATCTATATCTGGGTAGCATATGCTATCCTAATCTATATCTGGGTAGTATAT
GCTATCCTAATTTATATCTGGGTAGCATAGGCTATCCTAATCTATATCTGGGTAGCATATGCTATCCTAA
TCTATATCTGGGTAGTATATGCTATCCTAATCTGTATCCGGGTAGCATATGCTATCCTAATAGAGATTAG
GGTAGTATATGCTATCCTAATTTATATCTGGGTAGCATATACTACCCAAATATCTGGATAGCATATGCTA
TCCTAATCTATATCTGGGTAGCATATGCTATCCTAATCTATATCTGGGTAGCATAGGCTATCCTAATCTA
TATCTGGGTAGCATATGCTATCCTAATCTATATCTGGGTAGTATATGCTATCCTAATTTATATCTGGGTA
GCATAGGCTATCCTAATCTATATCTGGGTAGCATATGCTATCCTAATCTATATCTGGGTAGTATATGCTA
TCCTAATCTGTATCCGGGTAGCATATGCTATCCTCATGCATATACAGTCAGCATATGATACCCAGTAGTA
GAGTGGGAGTGCTATCCTTTGCATATGCCGCCACCTCCCAAGGGGGCGTGAATTTTCGCTGCTTGTCCTT
TTCCTGCTGGTTGCTCCCATTCTTAGGTGAATTTAAGGAGGCCAGGCTAAAGCCGTCGCATGTCTGATTG
CTCACCAGGTAAATGTCGCTAATGTTTTCCAACGCGAGAAGGTGTTGAGCGCGGAGCTGAGTGACGTGAC
AACATGGGTATGCCCAATTGCCCCATGTTGGGAGGACGAAAATGGTGACAAGACAGATGGCCAGAAATAC
ACCAACAGCACGCATGATGTCTACTGGGGATTTATTCTTTAGTGCGGGGGAATACACGGCTTTTAATACG
ATTGAGGGCGTCTCCTAACAAGTTACATCACTCCTGCCCTTCCTCACCCTCATCTCCATCACCTCCTTCA
TCTCCGTCATCTCCGTCATCACCCTCCGCGGCAGCCCCTTCCACCATAGGTGGAAACCAGGGAGGCAAAT
CTACTCCATCGTCAAAGCTGCACACAGTCACCCTGATATTGCAGGTAGGAGCGGGCTTTGTCATAACAAG
GTCCTTAATCGCATCCTTCAAAACCTCAGCAAATATATGAGTTTGTAAAAAGACCATGAAATAACAGACA
ATGGACTCCCTTAGCGGGCCAGGTTGTGGGCCGGGTCCAGGGGCCATTCCAAAGGGGAGACGACTCAATG
GTGTAAGACGACATTGTGGAATAGCAAGGGCAGTTCCTCGCCTTAGGTTGTAAAGGGAGGTCTTACTACC
TCCATATACGAACACACCGGCGACCCAAGTTCCTTCGTCGGTAGTCCTTTCTACGTGACTCCTAGCCAGG
AGAGCTCTTAAACCTTCTGCAATGTTCTCAAATTTCGGGTTGGAACCTCCTTGACCACGATGCTTTTCCA
AACCACCCTCCTTTTTTGCGCCCTGCCTCCATCACCCTGACCCCGGGGTCCAGTGCTTGGGCCTTCTCCT
GGGTCATCTGCGGGGCCCTGCTCTATCGCTCCCGGGGGCACGTCAGGCTCACCATCTGGGCCACCTTCTT
GGTGGTATTCAAAATAATCGGCTTCCCCTACAGGGTGGAAAAATGGCCTTCTACCTGGAGGGGGCCTGCG
CGGTGGAGACCCGGATGATGATGACTGACTACTGGGACTCCTGGGCCTCTTTTCTCCACGTCCACGACCT
CTCCCCCTGGCTCTTTCACGACTTCCCCCCCTGGCTCTTTCACGTCCTCTACCCCGGCGGCCTCCACTAC
CTCCTCGACCCCGGCCTCCACTACCTCCTCGACCCCGGCCTCCACTGCCTCCTCGACCCCGGCCTCCACC
TCCTGCTCCTGCCCCTCCTGCTCCTGCCCCTCCTCCTGCTCCTGCCCCTCCTGCCCCTCCTGCTCCTGCC
CCTCCTGCCCCTCCTGCTCCTGCCCCTCCTGCCCCTCCTGCTCCTGCCCCTCCTGCCCCTCCTCCTGCTC
CTGCCCCTCCTGCCCCTCCTCCTGCTCCTGCCCCTCCTGCCCCTCCTGCTCCTGCCCCTCCTGCCCCTCC
TGCTCCTGCCCCTCCTGCCCCTCCTGCTCCTGCCCCTCCTGCTCCTGCCCCTCCTGCTCCTGCCCCTCCT
GCTCCTGCCCCTCCTGCCCCTCCTGCCCCTCCTCCTGCTCCTGCCCCTCCTGCTCCTGCCCCTCCTGCCC
CTCCTGCCCCTCCTGCTCCTGCCCCTCCTCCTGCTCCTGCCCCTCCTGCCCCTCCTGCCCCTCCTCCTGC
TCCTGCCCCTCCTGCCCCTCCTCCTGCTCCTGCCCCTCCTCCTGCTCCTGCCCCTCCTGCCCCTCCTGCC
CCTCCTCCTGCTCCTGCCCCTCCTGCCCCTCCTCCTGCTCCTGCCCCTCCTCCTGCTCCTGCCCCTCCTG
CCCCTCCTGCCCCTCCTCCTGCTCCTGCCCCTCCTCCTGCTCCTGCCCCTCCTGCCCCTCCTGCCCCTCC
TGCCCCTCCTCCTGCTCCTGCCCCTCCTCCTGCTCCTGCCCCTCCTGCTCCTGCCCCTCCCGCTCCTGCT
CCTGCTCCTGTTCCACCGTGGGTCCCTTTGCAGCCAATGCAACTTGGACGTTTTTGGGGTCTCCGGACAC
CATCTCTATGTCTTGGCCCTGATCCTGAGCCGCCCGGGGCTCCTGGTCTTCCGCCTCCTCGTCCTCGTCC
TCTTCCCCGTCCTCGTCCATGGTTATCACCCCCTCTTCTTTGAGGTCCACTGCCGCCGGAGCCTTCTGGT
CCAGATGTGTCTCCCTTCTCTCCTAGGCCATTTCCAGGTCCTGTACCTGGCCCCTCGTCAGACATGATTC
ACACTAAAAGAGATCAATAGACATCTTTATTAGACGACGCTCAGTGAATACAGGGAGTGCAGACTCCTGC
CCCCTCCAACAGCCCCCCCACCCTCATCCCCTTCATGGTCGCTGTCAGACAGATCCAGGTCTGAAAATTC
CCCATCCTCCGAACCATCCTCGTCCTCATCACCAATTACTCGCAGCCCGGAAAACTCCCGCTGAACATCC
TCAAGATTTGCGTCCTGAGCCTCAAGCCAGGCCTCAAATTCCTCGTCCCCCTTTTTGCTGGACGGTAGGG
ATGGGGATTCTCGGGACCCCTCCTCTTCCTCTTCAAGGTCACCAGACAGAGATGCTACTGGGGCAACGGA
AGAAAAGCTGGGTGCGGCCTGTGAGGATCAGCTTATCGATGATAAGCTGTCAAACATGAGAATTCTTGAA
GACGAAAGGGCCTCGTGATACGCCTATTTTTATAGGTTAATGTCATGATAATAATGGTTTCTTAGACGTC
AGGTGGCACTTTTCGGGGAAATGTGCGCGGAACCCCTATTTGTTTATTTTTCTAAATACATTCAAATATG
TATCCGCTCATGAGACAATAACCCTGATAAATGCTTCAATAATATTGAAAAAGGAAGAGTATGAGTATTC
AACATTTCCGTGTCGCCCTTATTCCCTTTTTTGCGGCATTTTGCCTTCCTGTTTTTGCTCACCCAGAAAC
GCTGGTGAAAGTAAAAGATGCTGAAGATCAGTTGGGTGCACGAGTGGGTTACATCGAACTGGATCTCAAC
AGCGGTAAGATCCTTGAGAGTTTTCGCCCCGAAGAACGTTTTCCAATGATGAGCACTTTTAAAGTTCTGC
TATGTGGCGCGGTATTATCCCGTGTTGACGCCGGGCAAGAGCAACTCGGTCGCCGCATACACTATTCTCA
GAATGACTTGGTTGAGTACTCACCAGTCACAGAAAAGCATCTTACGGATGGCATGACAGTAAGAGAATTA
TGCAGTGCTGCCATAACCATGAGTGATAACACTGCGGCCAACTTACTTCTGACAACGATCGGAGGACCGA
AGGAGCTAACCGCTTTTTTGCACAACATGGGGGATCATGTAACTCGCCTTGATCGTTGGGAACCGGAGCT
GAATGAAGCCATACCAAACGACGAGCGTGACACCACGATGCCTGCAGCAATGGCAACAACGTTGCGCAAA
CTATTAACTGGCGAACTACTTACTCTAGCTTCCCGGCAACAATTAATAGACTGGATGGAGGCGGATAAAG
TTGCAGGACCACTTCTGCGCTCGGCCCTTCCGGCTGGCTGGTTTATTGCTGATAAATCTGGAGCCGGTGA
GCGTGGGTCTCGCGGTATCATTGCAGCACTGGGGCCAGATGGTAAGCCCTCCCGTATCGTAGTTATCTAC
ACGACGGGGAGTCAGGCAACTATGGATGAACGAAATAGACAGATCGCTGAGATAGGTGCCTCACTGATTA
AGCATTGGTAACTGTCAGACCAAGTTTACTCATATATACTTTAGATTGATTTAAAACTTCATTTTTAATT
TAAAAGGATCTAGGTGAAGATCCTTTTTGATAATCTCATGACCAAAATCCCTTAACGTGAGTTTTCGTTC
CACTGAGCGTCAGACCCCGTAGAAAAGATCAAAGGATCTTCTTGAGATCCTTTTTTTCTGCGCGTAATCT
GCTGCTTGCAAACAAAAAAACCACCGCTACCAGCGGTGGTTTGTTTGCCGGATCAAGAGCTACCAACTCT
TTTTCCGAAGGTAACTGGCTTCAGCAGAGCGCAGATACCAAATACTGTCCTTCTAGTGTAGCCGTAGTTA
GGCCACCACTTCAAGAACTCTGTAGCACCGCCTACATACCTCGCTCTGCTAATCCTGTTACCAGTGGCTG
CTGCCAGTGGCGATAAGTCGTGTCTTACCGGGTTGGACTCAAGACGATAGTTACCGGATAAGGCGCAGCG
GTCGGGCTGAACGGGGGGTTCGTGCACACAGCCCAGCTTGGAGCGAACGACCTACACCGAACTGAGATAC
CTACAGCGTGAGCTATGAGAAAGCGCCACGCTTCCCGAAGGGAGAAAGGCGGACAGGTATCCGGTAAGCG
GCAGGGTCGGAACAGGAGAGCGCACGAGGGAGCTTCCAGGGGGAAACGCCTGGTATCTTTATAGTCCTGT
CGGGTTTCGCCACCTCTGACTTGAGCGTCGATTTTTGTGATGCTCGTCAGGGGGGCGGAGCCTATGGAAA
AACGCCAGCAACGCGGCCTTTTTACGGTTCCTGGCCTTTTGCTGGCCTTGAAGCTGTCCCTGATGGTCGT
CATCTACCTGCCTGGACAGCATGGCCTGCAACGCGGGCATCCCGATGCCGCCGGAAGCGAGAAGAATCAT
AATGGGGAAGGCCATCCAGCCTCGCGTCGAACTAGATGATCCGGCTGTGGAATGTGTGTCAGTTAGGGTG
TGGAAAGTCCCCAGGCTCCCCAGCAGGCAGAAGTATGCAAAGCATGCATCTCAATTAGTCAGCAACCAGG
TGTGGAAAGTCCCCAGGCTCCCCAGCAGGCAGAAGTATGCAAAGCATGCATCTCAATTAGTCAGCAACCA
TAGTCCCGCCCCTAACTCCGCCCATCCCGCCCCTAACTCCGCCCAGTTCCGCCCATTCTCCGCCCCATGG
CTGACTAATTTTTTTTATTTATGCAGAGGCCGAGGCCGCCTCGGCCTCTGAGCTATTCCAGAAGTAGTGA
GGAGGCTTTTTTGGAGGGTGACCGCCACGACCGGTGCCGCCACCATCCCCTGACCCACGCCCCTGACCCC
TCACAAGGAGACGACCTTCCATGACCGAGTACAAGCCCACGGTGCGCCTCGCCACCCGCGACGACGTCCC
CCGGGCCGTACGCACCCTCGCCGCCGCGTTCGCCGACTACCCCGCCACGCGCCACACCGTCGACCCCGAC
CGCCACATCGAACGCGTCACCGAGCTGCAAGAACTCTTCCTCACGCGCGTCGGGCTCGACATCGGCAAGG
TGTGGGTCGCGGACGACGGCGCCGCGGTGGCGGTCTGGACCACGCCGGAGAGCGTCGAAGCGGGGGCGGT
GTTCGCCGAGATCGGCCCGCGCATGGCCGAGTTGAGCGGTTCCCGGCTGGCCGCGCAGCAACAGATGGAA
GGCCTCCTGGCGCCGCACCGGCCCAAGGAGCCCGCGTGGTTCCTGGCCACCGTCGGCGTCTCGCCCGACC
ACCAGGGCAAGGGTCTGGGCAGCGCCGTCGTGCTCCCCGGAGTGGAGGCGGCCGAGCGCGCCGGGGTGCC
CGCCTTCCTGGAGACCTCCGCGCCCCGCAACCTCCCCTTCTACGAGCGGCTCGGCTTCACCGTCACCGCC
GACGTCGAGGTGCCCGAAGGACCGCGCACCTGGTGCATGACCCGCAAGCCCGGTGCCTGACGCCCGCCCC
ACGACCCGCAGCGCCCGACCGAAAGGAGCGCACGACCCGGTCCGACGCGGCCCGACGGGTCCGAGGGGGG
TCGACCTCGAAACTTGTTTATTGCAGCTTATAATGGTTACAAATAAAGCAATAGCATCACAAATTTCACA
AATAAAGCATTTTTTTCACTGCATTCTAGTTGTGGTTTGTCCAAACTCATCAATGTATCTTATCATGTCT
GGATCTGATCCGAACCCCTTCCTCGACCAATTCTCATGTTTGACAGCTTATCATCGCAGATCCGGGCAAC
GTTGTTGCCATTGCTCGACCAATTCTCATGTTTGACAGCTTATCATCGCAGATCCGTATGGTGCACTCTC
AGTACAATCTGCTCTGATGCCGCATAGTTAAGCCAGTATCTGCTCCCTGCTTGTGTGTTGGAGGTCGCTG
AGTAGTGCGCGAGCAAAATTTAAGCTACAACAAGGCAAGGCTTGACCGACAATTGCATGAAGAATCTGCT
TAGGGTTAGGCGTTTTGCGCTGCTTCGCGATGTACGGGCCAGATATACGCGTATCTGAGGGGACTAGGGT
GTGTTTAGGCGAAAAGCGGGGCTTCGGTTGTACGCGGTTAGGAGTCCCCTCAGGATATAGTAGTTTCGCT
TTTGCATAGGGAGGGGGAAATGTAGTCTTATGCAATACTCTTGTAGTCTTGCAACATGGTAACGATGAGT
TAGCAACATGCCTTACAAGGAGAGAAAAAGCACCGTGCATGCCGATTGGTGGAAGTAAGGTGGTACGATC
GTGCCTTATTAGGAAGGCAACAGACGGGTCTGACATGGATTGGACGAACCACTGAATTCCGCATTGCAGA
GATATTGTATTTAAGTGCCTAGCTCGATACAATAAACGCCATTTGACCATTCACCACATTGGTGTGCACC
TCCAAGCTGGCCGGGGATCCTCTAGGGCCTCTGAGCTATTCCAGAAGTAGTGAAGAGGCTTTTTTGGAGG
CCTAGGCTTTTGCAAAAAGCTCCGGATCGATCCTGAGAACTTCAGGGTGAGTTTGGGGACCCTTGATTGT
TCTTTCTTTTTCGCTATTGTAAAATTCATGTTATATGGAGGGGGCAAAGTTTTCAGGGTGTTGTTTAGAA
TGGGAAGATGTCCCTTGTATCACCATGGACCCTCATGATAATTTTGTTTCTTTCACTTTCTACTCTGTTG
ACAACCATTGTCTCCTCTTATTTTCTTTTCATTTTCTGTAACTTTTTCGTTAAACTTTAGCTTGCATTTG
TAACGAATTTTTAAATTCACTTTTGTTTATTTGTCAGATTGTAAGTACTTTCTCTAATCACTTTTTTTTC
AAGGCAATCAGGGTATATTATATTGTACTTCAGCACAGTTTTAGAGAACAATTGTTATAATTAAATGATA
AGGTAGAATATTTCTGCATATAAATTCTGGCTGGCGTGGAAATATTCTTATTGGTAGAAACAACTACATC
CTGGTCATCATCCTGCCTTTCTCTTTATGGTTACAATGATATACACTGTTTGAGATGAGGATAAAATACT
CTGAGTCCAAACCGGGCCCCTCTGCTAACCATGTTCATGCCTTCTTCTTTTTCCTACAGCTCCTGGGCAA
CGTGCTGGTTATTGTGCTGTCTCATCATTTTGGCAAAGAATTGTAATACGACTCACTATAGGGCGAATTG
ATATGTCTAGATTAGATAAAAGTAAAGTGATTAACAGCGCATTAGAGCTGCTTAATGAGGTCGGAATCGA
AGGTTTAACAACCCGTAAACTCGCCCAGAAGCTAGGTGTAGAGCAGCCTACATTGTATTGGCATGTAAAA
AATAAGCGGGCTTTGCTCGACGCCTTAGCCATTGAGATGTTAGATAGGCACCATACTCACTTTTGCCCTT
TAGAAGGGGAAAGCTGGCAAGATTTTTTACGTAATAACGCTAAAAGTTTTAGATGTGCTTTACTAAGTCA
TCGCGATGGAGCAAAAGTACATTTAGGTACACGGCCTACAGAAAAACAGTATGAAACTCTCGAAAATCAA
TTAGCCTTTTTATGCCAACAAGGTTTTTCACTAGAGAATGCATTATATGCACTCAGCGCTGTGGGGCATT
TTACTTTAGGTTGCGTATTGGAAGATCAAGAGCATCAAGTCGCTAAAGAAGAAAGGGAAACACCTACTAC
TGATAGTATGCCGCCATTATTACGACAAGCTATCGAATTATTTGATCACCAAGGTGCAGAGCCAGCCTTC
TTATTCGGCCTTGAATTGATCATATGCGGATTAGAAAAACAACTTAAATGTGAAAGTGGGTCCGCGTACA
GCGGATCCCGGGAATTCAGATCTTATTAAAGCAGAACTTGTTTATTGCAGCTTATAATGGTTACAAATAA
AGCAATAGCATCACAAATTTCACAAATAAAGCATTTTTTTCACTGCATTCTAGTTGTGGTTTGTCCAAAC
TCATCAATGTATCTTATCATGTCTGGTCGAATCCATGGCGCAGAACTGGTAGGTATGGAAGATCCGCGTT
GACATTGATTATTGACTAGTTATTAATAGTAATCAATTACGGGGTCATTAGTTCATAGCCCATATATGGA
GTTCCGCGTTACATAACTTACGGTAAATGGCCCGCCTGGCTGACCGCCCAACGACCCCCGCCCATTGACG
TCAATAATGACGTATGTTCCCATAGTAACGCCAATAGGGACTTTCCATTGACGTCAATGGGTGGAGTATT
TACGGTAAACTGCCCACTTGGCAGTACATCAAGTGTATCATATGCCAAGTACGCCCCCTATTGACGTCAA
TGACGGTAAATGGCCCGCCTGGCATTATGCCCAGTACATGACCTTATGGGACTTTCCTACTTGGCAGTAC
ATCTACGTATTAGTCATCGCTATTACCATGGTGATGCGGTTTTGGCAGTACATCAATGGGCGTGGATAGC
GGTTTGACTCACGGGGATTTCCAAGTCTCCACCCCATTGACGTCAATGGGAGTTTGTTTTGGCACCAAAA
TCAACGGGACTTTCCAAAATGTCGTAACAACTCCGCCCCATTGACGCAAATGGGCGGTAGGCGTGTACGG
TGGGAGGTCTATATAAGCAGAGCTCTCCCTATCAGTGATAGAGATCTCCCTATCAGTGATAGAGATCGTC
GACGAGCTCGTTTAGTGAACCGTCAGATCGCCTGGAGACGCCATCCACGCTGTTTTGACCTCCATAGAAG
ACACCGGGACCGATCCAGCCTCCGGACTCTAGCGTTTAAACTTAAGCTTACCACCATGGATTATAAAGAC
GATGATGACAAGCACCACCACCACCACCACGACAAGGATTGTGAAATGAAACGCACCACACTGGACAGCC
CTTTGGGGAAGCTGGAGCTGTCTGGTTGTGAGCAGGGTCTGCACGAAATAATTTTTCTGGGCAAGGGGAC
GTCTGCAGCTGATGCCGTGGAGGTCCCAGCCCCCGCTGCGGTTCTCGGAGGTCCGGAGCCCCTGATGCAG
GCTACAGCCTGGCTGAATGCCTATTTCCACCAGCCCGAGGCTATCGAAGAGTTCCCCGTGCCGGCTCTTC
ACCATCCCGTTTTCCAGCAAGAGTCGTTCACCAGACAGGTGTTATGGAAGCTGCTGAAGGTTGTGAAATT
CGGAGAAGTGATTTCTTACTCTCACTTAGCAGCCCTGGCAGGCAACCCCGCAGCCACGGCAGCAGTGAAG
ACGGCACTGAGTGGCAATCCTGTCCCTATCCTGATCCCGTGCCACAGAGTGGTCCAGGGGGATTTGGATG
TGGGCGGTTACGAGGGTGGACTGGCCGTGAAGGAATGGCTTCTGGCCCATGAAGGCCACCGGTTGGGGAA
GCCAGGCTTGGGATTCGAACTGGAGGTGCTGTTCCAGGGCCCCGGTACCGCCATCACAAGTTTGTACAAA
AAAGCAGGCACCATGGCCATTTTCAAGATTGCAGCTCTCCAAAAAGTTGTAGATAATAGTGTTTCTTTGT
CTGAACTAGAACTGGCTAATAAACAGTACAATGAACTGACTGCTAAGTACAGGGACATCTTGCAAAAAGA
TAATATGCTTGTTCAAAGAACAAGTAACTTGGAACACCTGGAGTGTGAAAACATCTCCTTAAAAGAACAA
GTGGAGTCTATAAATAAAGAACTGGAGATTACCAAGGAAAAACTTCACACTATTGAACAAGCCTGGGAAC
AGGAAACTAAATTAGGTAATGAATCTAGCATGGATAAGGCAAAGAAATCAATAACCAACAGTGACATTGT
TTCCATTTCAAAAAAAATAACTATGCTGGAAATGAAGGAATTAAATGAAAGGCAGCGGGCTGAACATTGT
CAAAAAATGTATGAACACTTACGGACTTCGTTAAAGCAAATGGAGGAACGTAATTTTGAATTGGAAACCA
AATTTGCTGAGGTTTAGATACCCAGCTTTC
