Features (pLannotate 1.2.2; 31 found; start..end, strand, type, name):
     85..196     +  polyA_signal   bGH poly(A) signal: bovine growth hormone polyadenylation signal
    737..2294    -  rep_origin     oriP (fragment): Epstein-Barr virus oriP replication origin (Yates et al., 2000)
   2407..2625    -  CDS            gL (fragment): GL_EBVB9 - Experimental evidence at protein level: Swiss-Prot protein existence level 1. The heterodimer glycoprotein H-glycoprotein L is required for the fusion of viral and plasma membranes leading to virus entry into the host cell. Acts as a functional inhibitor of gH and maintains gH in an inhibited form. Upon binding to host integrins, gL dissociates from gH leading to activation of the viral fusion glycoproteins gB and gH. Fusion of EBV with B-lymphocytes requires the additional receptor- binding protein gp42, which forms a complex with gH/gL. The heterodimer gH/gL targets also host EPHA
   2708..4633    -  CDS            EBNA1: Epstein-Barr nuclear antigen 1, also known as EBNA-1 crucial for latent viral infection, and for episomal amplification of vectors containing the oriP origin (Okita et al., 2013)
   4671..5015    -  CDS            BRRF2_EBVB9 (fragment): Protein inferred from homology: Swiss-Prot protein existence level 3. From Epstein-Barr virus (strain B95-8) (HHV-4) (Human herpesvirus 4).
   5018..5041    -  promoter       tet promoter (fragment): E. coli promoter for tetracycline efflux protein gene
   5154..5258    +  promoter       AmpR promoter: bla
   5259..6119    +  CDS            AmpR: β-lactamase; bla; confers resistance to ampicillin, carbenicillin, and related antibiotics
   6290..6878    +  rep_origin     ori: high-copy-number ColE1/pMB1/pBR322/pUC origin of replication
   6924..7047    -  CDS            TcR (fragment): tetracycline efflux protein; tet; confers resistance to tetracycline
   7085..7382    +  promoter       SV40 promoter: SV40 enhancer and early promoter
   7459..8058    +  CDS            PuroR: puromycin N-acetyltransferase; pac from Streptomyces alboniger; confers resistance to puromycin
   8149..8283    +  polyA_signal   SV40 poly(A) signal: SV40 polyadenylation signal
   8405..8457    -  misc_feature   bom (fragment): basis of mobility region from pBR322
   8588..8681    +  ncRNA          Retro dr1: Accession: RF00214 - Retrovirus direct repeat 1 (dr1)
   8717..8978    +  promoter       RSV promoter: Rous sarcoma virus enhancer/promoter
   9004..9064    +  promoter       SV40 promoter (fragment): SV40 early promoter
   9095..9667    +  intron         β-globin intron: intron from rabbit β-globin gene
   9722..9740    +  promoter       T7 promoter: promoter for bacteriophage T7 RNA polymerase
   9751..10371   +  CDS            tetR: TETR2_ECOLX - Experimental evidence at protein level: Swiss-Prot protein existence level 1. TetR is the repressor of the tetracycline resistance element; its N-terminal region forms a helix-turn-helix structure and binds DNA. Binding of tetracycline to TetR reduces the repressor affinity for the tetracycline resistance gene (tetA) promoter operator sites. From Escherichia coli.
  10413..10534   +  polyA_signal   SV40 poly(A) signal: SV40 polyadenylation signal
  10589..10968   +  enhancer       CMV enhancer: human cytomegalovirus immediate early enhancer
  10969..11172   +  promoter       CMV promoter: human cytomegalovirus (CMV) immediate early promoter
  11174..11193   +  promoter       PLtetO-1 promoter (fragment): modified phage lambda PL promoter with tet operator sites (Lutz and Bujard, 1997)
  11195..11214   +  promoter       PLtetO-1 promoter (fragment): modified phage lambda PL promoter with tet operator sites (Lutz and Bujard, 1997)
  11222..11255   +  promoter       TRE3GV promoter (fragment): 3rd-generation Tet-responsive promoter that can be activated by binding of Tet-On® 3G, optimized for retroviral and lentiviral vectors
  11371..11388   +  CDS            9xHis (fragment): 9xHis affinity tag
  11389..11931   +  CDS            MGMT (fragment): MGMT_HUMAN - Experimental evidence at protein level: Swiss-Prot protein existence level 1. Involved in the cellular defense against the biological effects of O6-methylguanine (O6-MeG) and O4-methylthymine (O4-MeT) in DNA. Repairs the methylated nucleobase in DNA by stoichiometrically transferring the methyl group to a cysteine residue in the enzyme. This is a suicide reaction: the enzyme is irreversibly inactivated. From Homo sapiens (Human).
  11975..11995   +  protein_bind   attB1: mutant version of attB; core recombination site for the Gateway® BP reaction BP Clonase™
  12001..12489   +  CDS            CEP290 (fragment): CE290_BOVIN - Also known as NPHP6. Experimental evidence at protein level: Swiss-Prot protein existence level 1. Involved in early and late steps in cilia formation. Its association with CCP110 is required for inhibition of primary cilia formation by CCP110. May play a role in early ciliogenesis in the disappearance of centriolar satellites and in the transition of primary ciliar vesicles (PCVs) to capped ciliary vesicles (CCVs). Required for the centrosomal recruitment of RAB8A and for the targeting of centriole satellite proteins to centrosomes such as of PCM1. Required for the correct local
  12497..14      -  protein_bind   attB2 (across the origin): mutant version of attB; recombination site for the Gateway® BP reaction BP Clonase™
>Addgene plasmid #136804 | pEBTet-SNAP-Cep290 | addgene full sequence | sequence record 275879 | Addgene NGS Result
TTGTACAAAGTGGTGATGGCAGCTAGCGGCGCGCCCGGCCGCTCGAGTCTAGAGGGCCCGTTTAAACCCG
CTGATCAGCCTCGACTGTGCCTTCTAGTTGCCAGCCATCTGTTGTTTGCCCCTCCCCCGTGCCTTCCTTG
ACCCTGGAAGGTGCCACTCCCACTGTCCTTTCCTAATAAAATGAGGAAATTGCATCGCATTGTCTGAGTA
GGTGTCATTCTATTCTGGGGGGTGGGGTGGGGCAGGACAGCAAGGGGGAGGATTGGGAAGACAATAGCAG
GCTAGAGGATCGATCCCCGCCCCGGACGAACTAAACCTGACTACGACATCTCTGCCCCTTCTTCGCGGGG
CAGTGCATGTAATCCCTTCAGTTGGTTGGTACAACTTGCCAACTGGGCCCTGTTCCACATGTGACACGGG
GGGGGACCAAACACAAAGGGGTTCTCTGACTGTAGTTGACATCCTTATAAATGGATGTGCACATTTGCCA
ACACTGAGTGGCTTTCATCCTGGAGCAGACTTTGCAGTCTGTGGACTGCAACACAACATTGCCTTTATGT
GTAACTCTTGGCTGAAGCTCTTACACCAATGCTGGGGGACATGTACCTCCCAGGGGCCCAGGAAGACTAC
GGGAGGCTACACCAACGTCAATCAGAGGGGCCTGTGTAGCTACCGATAAGCGGACCCTCAAGAGGGCATT
AGCAATAGTGTTTATAAGGCCCCCTTGTTAACCCTAAACGGGTAGCATATGCTTCCCGGGTAGTAGTATA
TACTATCCAGACTAACCCTAATTCAATAGCATATGTTACCCAACGGGAAGCATATGCTATCGAATTAGGG
TTAGTAAAAGGGTCCTAAGGAACAGCGATATCTCCCACCCCATGAGCTGTCACGGTTTTATTTACATGGG
GTCAGGATTCCACGAGGGTAGTGAACCATTTTAGTCACAAGGGCAGTGGCTGAAGATCAAGGAGCGGGCA
GTGAACTCTCCTGAATCTTCGCCTGCTTCTTCATTCTCCTTCGTTTAGCTAATAGAATAACTGCTGAGTT
GTGAACAGTAAGGTGTATGTGAGGTGCTCGAAAACAAGGTTTCAGGTGACGCCCCCAGAATAAAATTTGG
ACGGGGGGTTCAGTGGTGGCATTGTGCTATGACACCAATATAACCCTCACAAACCCCTTGGGCAATAAAT
ACTAGTGTAGGAATGAAACATTCTGAATATCTTTAACAATAGAAATCCATGGGGTGGGGACAAGCCGTAA
AGACTGGATGTCCATCTCACACGAATTTATGGCTATGGGCAACACATAATCCTAGTGCAATATGATACTG
GGGTTATTAAGATGTGTCCCAGGCAGGGACCAAGACAGGTGAACCATGTTGTTACACTCTATTTGTAACA
AGGGGAAAGAGAGTGGACGCCGACAGCAGCGGACTCCACTGGTTGTCTCTAACACCCCCGAAAATTAAAC
GGGGCTCCACGCCAATGGGGCCCATAAACAAAGACAAGTGGCCACTCTTTTTTTTGAAATTGTGGAGTGG
GGGCACGCGTCAGCCCCCACACGCCGCCCTGCGGTTTTGGACTGTAAAATAAGGGTGTAATAACTTGGCT
GATTGTAACCCCGCTAACCACTGCGGTCAAACCACTTGCCCACAAAACCACTAATGGCACCCCGGGGAAT
ACCTGCATAAGTAGGTGGGCGGGCCAAGATAGGGGCGCGATTGCTGCGATCTGGAGGACAAATTACACAC
ACTTGCGCCTGAGCGCCAAGCACAGGGTTGTTGGTCCTCATATTCACGAGGTCGCTGAGAGCACGGTGGG
CTAATGTTGCCATGGGTAGCATATACTACCCAAATATCTGGATAGCATATGCTATCCTAATCTATATCTG
GGTAGCATAGGCTATCCTAATCTATATCTGGGTAGTATATGCTATCCTAATCTGTATCCGGGTAGCATAT
GCTATCCTAATAGAGATTAGGGTAGTATATGCTATCCTAATTTATATCTGGGTAGCATATACTACCCAAA
TATCTGGATAGCATATGCTATCCTAATCTATATCTGGGTAGCATATGCTATCCTAATCTATATCTGGGTA
GCATAGGCTATCCTAATCTATATCTGGGTAGCATATGCTATCCTAATCTATATCTGGGTAGTATATGCTA
TCCTAATTTATATCTGGGTAGCATAGGCTATCCTAATCTATATCTGGGTAGCATATGCTATCCTAATCTA
TATCTGGGTAGTATATGCTATCCTAATCTGTATCCGGGTAGCATATGCTATCCTCATGCATATACAGTCA
GCATATGATACCCAGTAGTAGAGTGGGAGTGCTATCCTTTGCATATGCCGCCACCTCCCAAGGGGGCGTG
AATTTTCGCTGCTTGTCCTTTTCCTGCTGGTTGCTCCCATTCTTAGGTGAATTTAAGGAGGCCAGGCTAA
AGCCGTCGCATGTCTGATTGCTCACCAGGTAAATGTCGCTAATGTTTTCCAACGCGAGAAGGTGTTGAGC
GCGGAGCTGAGTGACGTGACAACATGGGTATGCCCAATTGCCCCATGTTGGGAGGACGAAAATGGTGACA
AGACAGATGGCCAGAAATACACCAACAGCACGCATGATGTCTACTGGGGATTTATTCTTTAGTGCGGGGG
AATACACGGCTTTTAATACGATTGAGGGCGTCTCCTAACAAGTTACATCACTCCTGCCCTTCCTCACCCT
CATCTCCATCACCTCCTTCATCTCCGTCATCTCCGTCATCACCCTCCGCGGCAGCCCCTTCCACCATAGG
TGGAAACCAGGGAGGCAAATCTACTCCATCGTCAAAGCTGCACACAGTCACCCTGATATTGCAGGTAGGA
GCGGGCTTTGTCATAACAAGGTCCTTAATCGCATCCTTCAAAACCTCAGCAAATATATGAGTTTGTAAAA
AGACCATGAAATAACAGACAATGGACTCCCTTAGCGGGCCAGGTTGTGGGCCGGGTCCAGGGGCCATTCC
AAAGGGGAGACGACTCAATGGTGTAAGACGACATTGTGGAATAGCAAGGGCAGTTCCTCGCCTTAGGTTG
TAAAGGGAGGTCTTACTACCTCCATATACGAACACACCGGCGACCCAAGTTCCTTCGTCGGTAGTCCTTT
CTACGTGACTCCTAGCCAGGAGAGCTCTTAAACCTTCTGCAATGTTCTCAAATTTCGGGTTGGAACCTCC
TTGACCACGATGCTTTCCAAACCACCCTCCTTTTTTGCGCCTGCCTCCATCACCCTGACCCCGGGGTCCA
GTGCTTGGGCCTTCTCCTGGGTCATCTGCGGGGCCCTGCTCTATCGCTCCCGGGGGCACGTCAGGCTCAC
CATCTGGGCCACCTTCTTGGTGGTATTCAAAATAATCGGCTTCCCCTACAGGGTGGAAAAATGGCCTTCT
ACCTGGAGGGGGCCTGCGCGGTGGAGACCCGGATGATGATGACTGACTACTGGGACTCCTGGGCCTCTTT
TCTCCACGTCCACGACCTCTCCCCCTGGCTCTTTCACGACTTCCCCCCCTGGCTCTTTCACGTCCTCTAC
CCCGGCGGCCTCCACTACCTCCTCGACCCCGGCCTCCACTACCTCCTCGACCCCGGCCTCCACTGCCTCC
TCGACCCCGGCCTCCACCTCCTGCTCCTGCCCCTCCTGCTCCTGCCCCTCCTCCTGCTCCTGCCCCTCCT
GCCCCTCCTGCTCCTGCCCCTCCTGCCCCTCCTGCTCCTGCCCCTCCTGCCCCTCCTGCTCCTGCCCCTC
CTGCCCCTCCTCCTGCTCCTGCCCCTCCTGCCCCTCCTCCTGCTCCTGCCCCTCCTGCCCCTCCTGCTCC
TGCCCCTCCTGCCCCTSCYGCTCCTGCCCCTCCTSCCCCTCCTGCTCCTGCCCCTCCTGCTCCTGCCCCT
CCTGCTCCTGCCCCTCCTGCTCCTGCCCCTCCTGCCCCTCCTGCCCCTCCTCCTGCTCCTGCCCCTCCTG
CTCCTGCCCCTCCTGCCCCTCCTGCCCCTCCTGCTCCTGCCCCTCCTCCTGCTCCTGCCCCTCCTGCCCC
TCCTGCCCCTCCTCCTGCTCCTGCCCCTCCTGCCCCTCCTCCTGCTCCTGCCCCTCCTCCTGCTCCTGCC
CCTCCTSCYCCTCCTGCCCCTCCTCCTCCTCCTCCCCCTCCTCCYCCTCCTCCTSCTCCTSCCCCTCCTC
CTGCTCCTGCCCCTCCTSCCCCTCCTGCCCCTCCTCCTGCTCCTGCCCCTCCTCCTGCTCCTGCCCCTCC
TGCCCCTCCTGCCCCTCCTGCCCCTCCTCCTGCTCCTGCCCCTCCTCCTGCTCCTGCCCCTCCTGCTCCT
GCCCCTCCCGCTCCTGCTCCTGCTCCTGTTCCACCGTGGGTCCCTTTGCAGCCAATGCAACTTGGACGTT
TTTGGGGTCTCCGGACACCATCTCTATGTCTTGGCCCTGATCCTGAGCCGCCCGGGGCTCCTGGTCTTCC
GCCTCCTCGTCCTCGTCCTCTTCCCCGTCCTCGTCCATGGTTATCACCCCCTCTTCTTTGAGGTCCACTG
CCGCCGGAGCCTTCTGGTCCAGATGTGTCTCCCTTCTCTCCTAGGCCATTTCCAGGTCCTGTACCTGGCC
CCTCGTCAGACATGATTCACACTAAAAGAGATCAATAGACATCTTTATTAGACGACGCTCAGTGAATACA
GGGAGTGCAGACTCCTGCCCCCTCCAACAGCCCCCCCACCCTCATCCCCTTCATGGTCGCTGTCAGACAG
ATCCAGGTCTGAAAATTCCCCATCCTCCGAACCATCCTCGTCCTCATCACCAATTACTCGCAGCCCGGAA
AACTCCCGCTGAACATCCTCAAGATTTGCGTCCTGAGCCTCAAGCCAGGCCTCAAATTCCTCGTCCCCCT
TTTTGCTGGACGGTAGGGATGGGGATTCTCGGGACCCCTCCTCTTCCTCTTCAAGGTCACCAGACAGAGA
TGCTACTGGGGCAACGGAAGAAAAGCTGGGTGCGGCCTGTGAGGATCAGCTTATCGATGATAAGCTGTCA
AACATGAGAATTCTTGAAGACGAAAGGGCCTCGTGATACGCCTATTTTTATAGGTTAATGTCATGATAAT
AATGGTTTCTTAGACGTCAGGTGGCACTTTTCGGGGAAATGTGCGCGGAACCCCTATTTGTTTATTTTTC
TAAATACATTCAAATATGTATCCGCTCATGAGACAATAACCCTGATAAATGCTTCAATAATATTGAAAAA
GGAAGAGTATGAGTATTCAACATTTCCGTGTCGCCCTTATTCCCTTTTTTGCGGCATTTTGCCTTCCTGT
TTTTGCTCACCCAGAAACGCTGGTGAAAGTAAAAGATGCTGAAGATCAGTTGGGTGCACGAGTGGGTTAC
ATCGAACTGGATCTCAACAGCGGTAAGATCCTTGAGAGTTTTCGCCCCGAAGAACGTTTTCCAATGATGA
GCACTTTTAAAGTTCTGCTATGTGGCGCGGTATTATCCCGTGTTGACGCCGGGCAAGAGCAACTCGGTCG
CCGCATACACTATTCTCAGAATGACTTGGTTGAGTACTCACCAGTCACAGAAAAGCATCTTACGGATGGC
ATGACAGTAAGAGAATTATGCAGTGCTGCCATAACCATGAGTGATAACACTGCGGCCAACTTACTTCTGA
CAACGATCGGAGGACCGAAGGAGCTAACCGCTTTTTTGCACAACATGGGGGATCATGTAACTCGCCTTGA
TCGTTGGGAACCGGAGCTGAATGAAGCCATACCAAACGACGAGCGTGACACCACGATGCCTGCAGCAATG
GCAACAACGTTGCGCAAACTATTAACTGGCGAACTACTTACTCTAGCTTCCCGGCAACAATTAATAGACT
GGATGGAGGCGGATAAAGTTGCAGGACCACTTCTGCGCTCGGCCCTTCCGGCTGGCTGGTTTATTGCTGA
TAAATCTGGAGCCGGTGAGCGTGGGTCTCGCGGTATCATTGCAGCACTGGGGCCAGATGGTAAGCCCTCC
CGTATCGTAGTTATCTACACGACGGGGAGTCAGGCAACTATGGATGAACGAAATAGACAGATCGCTGAGA
TAGGTGCCTCACTGATTAAGCATTGGTAACTGTCAGACCAAGTTTACTCATATATACTTTAGATTGATTT
AAAACTTCATTTTTAATTTAAAAGGATCTAGGTGAAGATCCTTTTTGATAATCTCATGACCAAAATCCCT
TAACGTGAGTTTTCGTTCCACTGAGCGTCAGACCCCGTAGAAAAGATCAAAGGATCTTCTTGAGATCCTT
TTTTTCTGCGCGTAATCTGCTGCTTGCAAACAAAAAAACCACCGCTACCAGCGGTGGTTTGTTTGCCGGA
TCAAGAGCTACCAACTCTTTTTCCGAAGGTAACTGGCTTCAGCAGAGCGCAGATACCAAATACTGTCCTT
CTAGTGTAGCCGTAGTTAGGCCACCACTTCAAGAACTCTGTAGCACCGCCTACATACCTCGCTCTGCTAA
TCCTGTTACCAGTGGCTGCTGCCAGTGGCGATAAGTCGTGTCTTACCGGGTTGGACTCAAGACGATAGTT
ACCGGATAAGGCGCAGCGGTCGGGCTGAACGGGGGGTTCGTGCACACAGCCCAGCTTGGAGCGAACGACC
TACACCGAACTGAGATACCTACAGCGTGAGCTATGAGAAAGCGCCACGCTTCCCGAAGGGAGAAAGGCGG
ACAGGTATCCGGTAAGCGGCAGGGTCGGAACAGGAGAGCGCACGAGGGAGCTTCCAGGGGGAAACGCCTG
GTATCTTTATAGTCCTGTCGGGTTTCGCCACCTCTGACTTGAGCGTCGATTTTTGTGATGCTCGTCAGGG
GGGCGGAGCCTATGGAAAAACGCCAGCAACGCGGCCTTTTTACGGTTCCTGGCCTTTTGCTGGCCTTGAA
GCTGTCCCTGATGGTCGTCATCTACCTGCCTGGACAGCATGGCCTGCAACGCGGGCATCCCGATGCCGCC
GGAAGCGAGAAGAATCATAATGGGGAAGGCCATCCAGCCTCGCGTCGAACTAGATGATCCGGCTGTGGAA
TGTGTGTCAGTTAGGGTGTGGAAAGTCCCCAGGCTCCCCAGCAGGCAGAAGTATGCAAAGCATGCATCTC
AATTAGTCAGCAACCAGGTGTGGAAAGTCCCCAGGCTCCCCAGCAGGCAGAAGTATGCAAAGCATGCATC
TCAATTAGTCAGCAACCATAGTCCCGCCCCTAACTCCGCCCATCCCGCCCCTAACTCCGCCCAGTTCCGC
CCATTCTCCGCCCCATGGCTGACTAATTTTTTTTATTTATGCAGAGGCCGAGGCCGCCTCGGCCTCTGAG
CTATTCCAGAAGTAGTGAGGAGGCTTTTTTGGAGGGTGACCGCCACGACCGGTGCCGCCACCATCCCCTG
ACCCACGCCCCTGACCCCTCACAAGGAGACGACCTTCCATGACCGAGTACAAGCCCACGGTGCGCCTCGC
CACCCGCGACGACGTCCCCCGGGCCGTACGCACCCTCGCCGCCGCGTTCGCCGACTACCCCGCCACGCGC
CACACCGTCGACCCCGACCGCCACATCGAACGCGTCACCGAGCTGCAAGAACTCTTCCTCACGCGCGTCG
GGCTCGACATCGGCAAGGTGTGGGTCGCGGACGACGGCGCCGCGGTGGCGGTCTGGACCACGCCGGAGAG
CGTCGAAGCGGGGGCGGTGTTCGCCGAGATCGGCCCGCGCATGGCCGAGTTGAGCGGTTCCCGGCTGGCC
GCGCAGCAACAGATGGAAGGCCTCCTGGCGCCGCACCGGCCCAAGGAGCCCGCGTGGTTCCTGGCCACCG
TCGGCGTCTCGCCCGACCACCAGGGCAAGGGTCTGGGCAGCGCCGTCGTGCTCCCCGGAGTGGAGGCGGC
CGAGCGCGCCGGGGTGCCCGCCTTCCTGGAGACCTCCGCGCCCCGCAACCTCCCCTTCTACGAGCGGCTC
GGCTTCACCGTCACCGCCGACGTCGAGGTGCCCGAAGGACCGCGCACCTGGTGCATGACCCGCAAGCCCG
GTGCCTGACGCCCGCCCCACGACCCGCAGCGCCCGACCGAAAGGAGCGCACGACCCGGTCCGACGCGGCC
CGACGGGTCCGAGGGGGGTCGACCTCGAAACTTGTTTATTGCAGCTTATAATGGTTACAAATAAAGCAAT
AGCATCACAAATTTCACAAATAAAGCATTTTTTTCACTGCATTCTAGTTGTGGTTTGTCCAAACTCATCA
ATGTATCTTATCATGTCTGGATCTGATCCGAACCCCTTCCTCGACCAATTCTCATGTTTGACAGCTTATC
ATCGCAGATCCGGGCAACGTTGTTGCCATTGCTCGACCAATTCTCATGTTTGACAGCTTATCATCGCAGA
TCCGTATGGTGCACTCTCAGTACAATCTGCTCTGATGCCGCATAGTTAAGCCAGTATCTGCTCCCTGCTT
GTGTGTTGGAGGTCGCTGAGTAGTGCGCGAGCAAAATTTAAGCTACAACAAGGCAAGGCTTGACCGACAA
TTGCATGAAGAATCTGCTTAGGGTTAGGCGTTTTGCGCTGCTTCGCGATGTACGGGCCAGATATACGCGT
ATCTGAGGGGACTAGGGTGTGTTTAGGCGAAAAGCGGGGCTTCGGTTGTACGCGGTTAGGAGTCCCCTCA
GGATATAGTAGTTTCGCTTTTGCATAGGGAGGGGGAAATGTAGTCTTATGCAATACTCTTGTAGTCTTGC
AACATGGTAACGATGAGTTAGCAACATGCCTTACAAGGAGAGAAAAAGCACCGTGCATGCCGATTGGTGG
AAGTAAGGTGGTACGATCGTGCCTTATTAGGAAGGCAACAGACGGGTCTGACATGGATTGGACGAACCAC
TGAATTCCGCATTGCAGAGATATTGTATTTAAGTGCCTAGCTCGATACAATAAACGCCATTTGACCATTC
ACCACATTGGTGTGCACCTCCAAGCTGGCCGGGGATCCTCTAGGGCCTCTGAGCTATTCCAGAAGTAGTG
AAGAGGCTTTTTTGGAGGCCTAGGCTTTTGCAAAAAGCTCCGGATCGATCCTGAGAACTTCAGGGTGAGT
TTGGGGACCCTTGATTGTTCTTTCTTTTTCGCTATTGTAAAATTCATGTTATATGGAGGGGGCAAAGTTT
TCAGGGTGTTGTTTAGAATGGGAAGATGTCCCTTGTATCACCATGGACCCTCATGATAATTTTGTTTCTT
TCACTTTCTACTCTGTTGACAACCATTGTCTCCTCTTATTTTCTTTTCATTTTCTGTAACTTTTTCGTTA
AACTTTAGCTTGCATTTGTAACGAATTTTTAAATTCACTTTTGTTTATTTGTCAGATTGTAAGTACTTTC
TCTAATCACTTTTTTTTCAAGGCAATCAGGGTATATTATATTGTACTTCAGCACAGTTTTAGAGAACAAT
TGTTATAATTAAATGATAAGGTAGAATATTTCTGCATATAAATTCTGGCTGGCGTGGAAATATTCTTATT
GGTAGAAACAACTACATCCTGGTCATCATCCTGCCTTTCTCTTTATGGTTACAATGATATACACTGTTTG
AGATGAGGATAAAATACTCTGAGTCCAAACCGGGCCCCTCTGCTAACCATGTTCATGCCTTCTTCTTTTT
CCTACAGCTCCTGGGCAACGTGCTGGTTATTGTGCTGTCTCATCATTTTGGCAAAGAATTGTAATACGAC
TCACTATAGGGCGAATTGATATGTCTAGATTAGATAAAAGTAAAGTGATTAACAGCGCATTAGAGCTGCT
TAATGAGGTCGGAATCGAAGGTTTAACAACCCGTAAACTCGCCCAGAAGCTAGGTGTAGAGCAGCCTACA
TTGTATTGGCATGTAAAAAATAAGCGGGCTTTGCTCGACGCCTTAGCCATTGAGATGTTAGATAGGCACC
ATACTCACTTTTGCCCTTTAGAAGGGGAAAGCTGGCAAGATTTTTTACGTAATAACGCTAAAAGTTTTAG
ATGTGCTTTACTAAGTCATCGCGATGGAGCAAAAGTACATTTAGGTACACGGCCTACAGAAAAACAGTAT
GAAACTCTCGAAAATCAATTAGCCTTTTTATGCCAACAAGGTTTTTCACTAGAGAATGCATTATATGCAC
TCAGCGCTGTGGGGCATTTTACTTTAGGTTGCGTATTGGAAGATCAAGAGCATCAAGTCGCTAAAGAAGA
AAGGGAAACACCTACTACTGATAGTATGCCGCCATTATTACGACAAGCTATCGAATTATTTGATCACCAA
GGTGCAGAGCCAGCCTTCTTATTCGGCCTTGAATTGATCATATGCGGATTAGAAAAACAACTTAAATGTG
AAAGTGGGTCCGCGTACAGCGGATCCCGGGAATTCAGATCTTATTAAAGCAGAACTTGTTTATTGCAGCT
TATAATGGTTACAAATAAAGCAATAGCATCACAAATTTCACAAATAAAGCATTTTTTTCACTGCATTCTA
GTTGTGGTTTGTCCAAACTCATCAATGTATCTTATCATGTCTGGTCGAATCCATGGCGCAGAACTGGTAG
GTATGGAAGATCCGCGTTGACATTGATTATTGACTAGTTATTAATAGTAATCAATTACGGGGTCATTAGT
TCATAGCCCATATATGGAGTTCCGCGTTACATAACTTACGGTAAATGGCCCGCCTGGCTGACCGCCCAAC
GACCCCCGCCCATTGACGTCAATAATGACGTATGTTCCCATAGTAACGCCAATAGGGACTTTCCATTGAC
GTCAATGGGTGGAGTATTTACGGTAAACTGCCCACTTGGCAGTACATCAAGTGTATCATATGCCAAGTAC
GCCCCCTATTGACGTCAATGACGGTAAATGGCCCGCCTGGCATTATGCCCAGTACATGACCTTATGGGAC
TTTCCTACTTGGCAGTACATCTACGTATTAGTCATCGCTATTACCATGGTGATGCGGTTTTGGCAGTACA
TCAATGGGCGTGGATAGCGGTTTGACTCACGGGGATTTCCAAGTCTCCACCCCATTGACGTCAATGGGAG
TTTGTTTTGGCACCAAAATCAACGGGACTTTCCAAAATGTCGTAACAACTCCGCCCCATTGACGCAAATG
GGCGGTAGGCGTGTACGGTGGGAGGTCTATATAAGCAGAGCTCTCCCTATCAGTGATAGAGATCTCCCTA
TCAGTGATAGAGATCGTCGACGAGCTCGTTTAGTGAACCGTCAGATCGCCTGGAGACGCCATCCACGCTG
TTTTGACCTCCATAGAAGACACCGGGACCGATCCAGCCTCCGGACTCTAGCGTTTAAACTTAAGCTTACC
ACCATGGATTATAAAGACGATGATGACAAGCACCACCACCACCACCACGACAAGGATTGTGAAATGAAAC
GCACCACACTGGACAGCCCTTTGGGGAAGCTGGAGCTGTCTGGTTGTGAGCAGGGTCTGCACGAAATAAT
TTTTCTGGGCAAGGGGACGTCTGCAGCTGATGCCGTGGAGGTCCCAGCCCCCGCTGCGGTTCTCGGAGGT
CCGGAGCCCCTGATGCAGGCTACAGCCTGGCTGAATGCCTATTTCCACCAGCCCGAGGCTATCGAAGAGT
TCCCCGTGCCGGCTCTTCACCATCCCGTTTTCCAGCAAGAGTCGTTCACCAGACAGGTGTTATGGAAGCT
GCTGAAGGTTGTGAAATTCGGAGAAGTGATTTCTTACTCTCACTTAGCAGCCCTGGCAGGCAACCCCGCA
GCCACGGCAGCAGTGAAGACGGCACTGAGTGGCAATCCTGTCCCTATCCTGATCCCGTGCCACAGAGTGG
TCCAGGGGGATTTGGATGTGGGCGGTTACGAGGGTGGACTGGCCGTGAAGGAATGGCTTCTGGCCCATGA
AGGCCACCGGTTGGGGAAGCCAGGCTTGGGATTCGAACTGGAGGTGCTGTTCCAGGGCCCCGGTACCGCC
ATCACAAGTTTGTACAAAAAAGCAGGCACCATGGCCATTTTCAAGATTGCAGCTCTCCAAAAAGTTGTAG
ATAATAGTGTTTCTTTGTCTGAACTAGAACTGGCTAATAAACAGTACAATGAACTGACTGCTAAGTACAG
GGACATCTTGCAAAAAGATAATATGCTTGTTCAAAGAACAAGTAACTTGGAACACCTGGAGTGTGAAAAC
ATCTCCTTAAAAGAACAAGTGGAGTCTATAAATAAAGAACTGGAGATTACCAAGGAAAAACTTCACACTA
TTGAACAAGCCTGGGAACAGGAAACTAAATTAGGTAATGAATCTAGCATGGATAAGGCAAAGAAATCAAT
AACCAACAGTGACATTGTTTCCATTTCAAAAAAAATAACTATGCTGGAAATGAAGGAATTAAATGAAAGG
CAGCGGGCTGAACATTGTCAAAAAATGTATGAACACTTACGGACTTCGTTAAAGCAAATGGAGGAACGTA
ATTTTGAATTGGAAACCAAATTTGCTGAGGTTTAGAACCCAGCTTTC
