>Addgene plasmid #136804 | pEBTet-SNAP-Cep290 | depositor partial sequence | sequence record 264041 | Insert
ATGGGCGGTAGGCGTGTACGGTGGGAGGTCTATATAAGCAGAGCTCTCCCTATCAGTGATAGAGATCTCC
CTATCAGTGATAGAGATCGTCGACGAGCTCGTTTAGTGAACCGTCAGATCGCCTGGAGACGCCATCCACG
CTGTTTTGACCTCCATAGAAGACACCGGGACCGATCCAGCCTCCGGACTCTAGCGTTTAAACTTAAGCTT
ACCACCATGGATTATAAAGACGATGATGACAAGCACCACCACCACCACCACGACAAGGATTGTGAAATGA
AACGCACCACACTGGACAGCCCTTTGGGGAAGCTGGAGCTGTCTGGTTGTGAGCAGGGTCTGCACGAAAT
AATTTTTCTGGGCAAGGGGACGTCTGCAGCTGATGCCGTGGAGGTCCCAGCCCCCGCTGCGGTTCTCGGA
GGTCCGGAGCCCCTGATGCAGGCTACAGCCTGGCTGAATGCCTATTTCCACCAGCCCGAGGCTATCGAAG
AGTTCCCCGTGCCGGCTCTTCACCATCCCGTTTTCCAGCAAGAGTCGTTCACCAGACAGGTGTTATGGAA
GCTGCTGAAGGTTGTGAAATTCGGAGAAGTGATTTCTTACTCTCACTTAGCAGCCCTGGCAGGCAACCCC
GCAGCCACGGCAGCAGTGAAGACGGCACTGAGTGGCAATCCTGTCCCTATCCTGATCCCGTGCCACAGAG
TGGTCCAGGGGGATTTGGATGTGGGCGGTTACGAGGGTGGACTGGCCGTGAAGGAATGGCTTCTGGCCCA
TGAAGGCCACCGGTTGGGGAAGCCAGGCTTGGGATTCGAACTGGAGGTGCTGTTCCAGGGCCCCGGTACC
GCCATCACAAGTTTGTACAAAAAAGCAGGCACCATGGCCATTTTCAAGATTGCAGCTCTCCAAAAAGTTG
TAGATAATAGTGTTTCTTTGTCTGAACTAGAACTGGCTAATAAACAGTACAATGAACTGACTGCTAAGTA
CAGGGACATCTTGCAAAAAGATAATATGCTTGTTCAAAGAACAAGTAACTTGGAACACCTGGAGTGTGAA
AACATCTCCTTAAAAGAACAAGTGGAGTCTATAAATAAAGAACTGGAGATTACCAAGGAAAAACTTCACA
CTATTGAACAAGCCTGGGAACAGGAAACTAAATTAGGTAATGAATCTAGCATGGATAAGGCAAAGAAATC
AATAACCAACAGTGACATTGTTTCCATTTCAAAAAAAATAACTATGCTGGAAATGAAGGAATTAAATGAA
AGGCAGCGGGCTGAACATTGTCAAAAAATGTATGAACACTTACGGACTTCGTTAAAGCAAATGGAGGAAC
GTAATTTTGAATTGGAAACCAAATTTGCTGAGGTTTAG
